Addgene plasmid #180731: pMYT078
Purpose: (Empty Backbone) Markerless yeast integration Vector at Int.4 locus to used in the Dueber YTK and Ellis MYT systems
Depositing lab: Tom Ellis. Depositing organization: Imperial College London. Publication: A Multiplex MoClo Toolkit for Extensive and Flexible Engineering of Saccharomyces cerevisiae. Shaw WM, Khalil AS, Ellis T. ACS Synth Biol. 2023 Nov 6. doi: 10.1021/acssynbio.3c00423. PubMed 37930278.
Backbone
  Vector backbone: pYTK090
  Backbone manufacturer: John Dueber
  Vector type: Synthetic Biology
Growth in bacteria
  Bacterial resistance: Kanamycin, 50 μg/mL
  Growth temperature: 37°C
  Growth strain: DH5alpha
  Copy number: High Copy
Gene/Insert
  Gene/Insert name: None
Terms and licenses: Academic/Nonprofit Terms; Industry Terms: Not Available to Industry
Depositor comments: RFP expression in E. coli. Plasmid yields may drop after multiple passages or delayed miniprepping after the culture has saturated. We suggest streaking onto solid media to pick fresh colonies every time.
How to cite: pMYT078 was a gift from Tom Ellis (Addgene plasmid # 180731 ; http://n2t.net/addgene:180731 ; RRID:Addgene_180731)
