[The description below was written by a language model from this plasmid's Addgene catalogue record and pLannotate feature annotations shown in this document.]
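Description:
pMYT078 is an empty-backbone synthetic biology vector built on pYTK090 and designed for modular Golden Gate (MoClo) assembly within the Dueber Yeast Toolkit and the Ellis Multiplex Yeast Toolkit systems. Its stated purpose is markerless integration of assembled cassettes into the Saccharomyces cerevisiae genome at a locus designated Int.4. The record lists no yeast selection marker, and the feature table shows no yeast replication origin, as expected for an integrating, markerless design. In E. coli the plasmid is maintained by a high-copy ColE1/pUC-type origin and selected with kanamycin through an aph(3')-Ia KanR gene.

No gene of interest is carried. The annotated 5,620 nt sequence instead contains two reverse-strand red fluorescent protein coding regions, both called as mScarlet by automated annotation. One lies immediately downstream of a short fragment matching the yeast TDH3 (GAP) promoter. The other is followed by the bacterial rrnB T1 and T7Te terminators. The depositor notes RFP expression in E. coli, which fits the bacterial-type cassette acting as a visual dropout marker, so that colonies losing red colour indicate replacement by assembled parts. The record does not explicitly say this, nor does it explain the role of the second copy or which promoter drives bacterial expression. The Int.4 homology arms and the Type IIS assembly sites that such a vector would need are not annotated in the table and presumably lie in the unannotated stretches. The depositor also cautions that plasmid yield can decline with repeated passaging.
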