Features (pLannotate 1.2.2; 7 found; start..end, strand, type, name):
    363..1058    -  CDS            mScarlet: mScarlet is a basic (constitutively fluorescent) red fluorescent protein published in 2016, derived from synthetic construct. It has moderate acid sensitivity.
   1084..1111    -  promoter       GAP promoter (fragment): S. cerevisiae TDH3; promoter for glyceraldehyde-3-phosphate dehydrogenase
   1539..1566    -  terminator     T7Te terminator: phage T7 early transcription terminator
   1582..1653    -  terminator     rrnB T1 terminator: transcription terminator T1 from the E. coli rrnB gene
   1665..2360    -  CDS            mScarlet: mScarlet is a basic (constitutively fluorescent) red fluorescent protein published in 2016, derived from synthetic construct. It has moderate acid sensitivity.
   3382..3970    -  rep_origin     ori: high-copy-number ColE1/pMB1/pBR322/pUC origin of replication
   4195..5010    +  CDS            KanR: aminoglycoside phosphotransferase; aph(3')-Ia; confers resistance to kanamycin in bacteria or G418 (Geneticin®) in eukaryotes
>Addgene plasmid #180731 | pMYT078 | addgene full sequence | sequence record 369759 | Addgene NGS Result
AACTAGTCGTATGCTTGAGACGTGACCAGCTGAGACCCAGACGAGCACCAAATACCCGCTGGACTGTTGT
GATATGCCATATATGCAGTGGTGTTCGCCGGCGCTGGTTCCGGCTGTCTTGCTTAGTTGTGAGTCGCCAG
GCAGTCATCGGTATGATCTGTACATGATTCGTCAGTGTGAGCACCACTGACGAGCAGATTTCGCGGCCGC
AGTACAGCTCTAGGTCTATAAAAAAAAAAATTGGTTAAAGAAAAAATATACAGGTTTGTATATAGAATCA
TTAATTAAAAAGATAATAGTATAAAACACATCAGATAAACAAAAGTTTGCCCAATAAAATTATATTTTCC
ATCAACCAGCTACTTGTACAACTCATCCATACCACCAGTAGAATGTCTACCTTCTGATCTTTCGTACTGT
TCAACAACGGTGTAATCTTCGTTGTGAGAGGTGATATCCAATTTTCTATCAACGTTATAAGCACCAGGCA
TTTGAACTGGCTTTTTGGCCTTGTAAGTAGTCTTAAAATCAGCCAAGTATCTACCACCGTCTTTCAATCT
CAAGGCCATCTTAATATCACCTTTCAAAACACCATCCTCTGGATATAATCTTTCAGTAGAAGCTTCCCAT
CCCATAGTCTTTTTTTGCATAACAGGACCATCTGGTGGGAAATTAGTACCTCTTAACTTAACCTTGTAGA
TCAAGGTGCCATCTTCCAATGAAGTATCTTGAGTAACAGTAACGGCACCACCATCTTCAAAATTCATGAC
TCTTTCCCACTTGAAACCCTCTGGAAATGATTGCTTATAATAATCTGGGATATCAGCTGGGTGTTTTGTA
AAAGCTCTTGAACCGTACATAAATTGTGGAGACAAAATATCCCAAGAGAATGGCAAAGGACCACCTTTTG
TAACCTTCAATTTAGCAGTTTGTGTACCTTCGTATGGTCTACCCTCACCTTCACCCTCAATTTCAAATTC
GTGACCGTTCATAGAACCTTCCATGTGAACCTTGAATCTCATAAATTCTTTGATGACGGCTTCACCTTTA
GACACCATTTTAATTGTTTGTGTGTGTGTGTTTTCGAAACTAAGTTCTTGGGGTTTTAAAATCAATAAGA
ATTAAAATAGAATAACTATAAAATAAGAAGTGTAAAGGAGTTATAGTTTTATGAGTTTATGATCGATAGT
TGTCGTCTTTATATATTTATTAATCAAACAGGGGGATGATTTGTGGAAACTGGAGACAACCTTTTTTTCA
GTTTTTTCCAACCCAGAGAGTTAGAAGGTAATAGAAGGTGTGAGAAAATAGACAGACACGTAGGTCGATT
GCCTTGTGTCAGCTTTTTGCTCCAGTCAGTTTGCATCACTCCATTGATTTTTTTCAGGAAGCCAGATTAA
AAAGCGCGATCCGAGATATTTAGTGGATGCTGGAAAAGGGACCGCTCACCCAGACATTCGGAATGTGGCC
TGTGGCTGCCGTAACCCGCTCAATGAGAAGTCGGGTTACTAATGGCAGGTGAAAGATGAATGTATAAACG
CAGAAAGGCCCACCCGAAGGTGAGCCAGTGTGACTCTAGTAGAGAGCGTTCACCGACAAACAACAGATAA
AACGAAAGGCCCAGTCTTTCGACTGAGCCTTTCGTTTTATTTGATGCCTGGTCACTTATACAGTTCGTCC
ATGCCGCCGGTGCTGTGGCGACCCTCGCTACGCTCATATTGCTCAACCACGGTATAATCCTCGTTGTGGC
TGGTAATATCCAGTTTACGGTCAACGTTGTACGCACCCGGCATTTGCACCGGTTTCTTCGCTTTATAGGT
GGTCTTAAAATCCGCCAGGTAACGGCCACCGTCCTTCAGACGCAGCGCCATTTTGATATCACCCTTCAGC
ACGCCATCTTCCGGATACAGACGCTCGGTGCTCGCTTCCCAACCCATCGTTTTCTTCTGCATAACCGGAC
CATCCGGCGGAAAGTTGGTGCCACGCAGTTTCACCTTGTAAATCAGGGTGCCATCCTCCAGGCTGGTGTC
CTGGGTAACGGTCACCGCGCCACCATCTTCGAAGTTCATAACACGCTCCCATTTAAAACCTTCCGGGAAG
CTTTGCTTATAGTAATCCGGAATGTCCGCCGGGTGTTTGGTAAACGCACGGCTGCCATACATGAACTGCG
GGCTCAGGATGTCCCAGCTGAACGGCAGCGGGCCACCCTTGGTCACTTTCAGCTTCGCGGTCTGGGTGCC
TTCGTACGGACGACCCTCGCCTTCACCCTCGATCTCGAACTCGTGACCGTTCATGCTACCCTCCATGTGA
ACCTTAAAACGCATAAACTCCTTGATAACCGCCTCGCCTTTGCTAACCATCTAGTATTTCTCCTCTTTCT
CTAGTAGCTAAGATCCGAACCTGCCGTTTCTTGAGTTGCCGCGATGTTAAGAAAACATTCATAAATTAAA
TGTGAATTGCCGCACACATTATTAAATAAGATTTACAAAATGTTCAAAATGACGCATGAAATCACGTTTC
ACTTTCGCGGCCGCGTATTGCGACGAATTGCCACGTTGTCGCAGTGTCTGTACTGTGGGTTAATGTCTGT
GATCGCCGTCGTGAGTTCGTGTCATCCGCGCATGATTCAGATGGTCCTGGAGATCGTTGCTTGTACCGGC
TGTTTGTGGCTCTACCAGCCAACGCACTTTTGACCACAGGGTCTCACGTTGTACCGTCTCATCAGTAGCT
CTAGAATGCGAATTCTGTCACTCTCACTCCAAGCCCAGAGGAACAATCTATTTACAGTAGCGCTGATGGC
ATCTTGTGTGAAACTAATGGTATTTGCGTAGACAAAACCCAATACACATCTAAATTGTCGATACTTGTGA
GGTGTGGATATTCTAACGATCAAAATAGCTTAGATGAAACGACTTGCTGTGCTGCGGGTGTGACTGAATG
TATTTTCAACGTACTGAATGTACTCTCAACGTGGGCGTGAAGTTGAGGGCTGGGCAGAATCTGGAGTGGA
TCATAGCAAATATGTTAAACATAGAAGTAAACTGAGAGACTGACGAGTTTCTTTTGTCAACAGGCGTTGA
ATCTTGTTAGATATTAACGAGGTGGATTTTTGGCAGGTAATTTCGCAACCCGACTTTTCAATTTGCGCTT
CCCATATTTTACACTTTTTTTAGTCAGTAAATGCAAACGACAGCAAATAAATGAATTAAATCAGCTAAGA
AAGGAAAAAAATTAGAAGGAAATGGTAGTTAAAACATGGACAATTTAGTGTATTGCGGCCGCACGGTTAT
CCACAGAATCAGGGGATAACGCAGGAAAGAACATGTGAGCAAAAGGCCAGCAAAAGGCCAGGAACCGTAA
AAAGGCCGCGTTGCTGGCGTTTTTCCATAGGCTCCGCCCCCCTGACGAGCATCACAAAAATCGACGCTCA
AGTCAGAGGTGGCGAAACCCGACAGGACTATAAAGATACCAGGCGTTTCCCCCTGGAAGCTCCCTCGTGC
GCTCTCCTGTTCCGACCCTGCCGCTTACCGGATACCTGTCCGCCTTTCTCCCTTCGGGAAGCGTGGCGCT
TTCTCATAGCTCACGCTGTAGGTATCTCAGTTCGGTGTAGGTCGTTCGCTCCAAGCTGGGCTGTGTGCAC
GAACCCCCCGTTCAGCCCGACCGCTGCGCCTTATCCGGTAACTATCGTCTTGAGTCCAACCCGGTAAGAC
ACGACTTATCGCCACTGGCAGCAGCCACTGGTAACAGGATTAGCAGAGCGAGGTATGTAGGCGGTGCTAC
AGAGTTCTTGAAGTGGTGGCCTAACTACGGCTACACTAGAAGAACAGTATTTGGTATCTGCGCTCTGCTG
AAGCCAGTTACCTTCGGAAAAAGAGTTGGTAGCTCTTGATCCGGCAAACAAACCACCGCTGGTAGCGGTG
GTTTTTTTGTTTGCAAGCAGCAGATTACGCGCAGAAAAAAAGGATCTCAAGAAGATCCTTTGATCTTTTC
TACGGGGTCTGACGCTCAGTGGAACGAAAACTCACGTTAAGGGATTTTGGTCATGACTGATCCTTCAACT
CAGCAAAAGTTCGATTTATTCAACAAAGCCACGTTGTGTCTCAAAATCTCTGATGTTACATTGCACAAGA
TAAAAATATATCATCATGAACAATAAAACTGTCTGCTTACATAAACAGTAATACAAGGGGTGTTATGAGC
CATATTCAACGGGAAACGTCTTGCTCCAGGCCGCGATTAAATTCCAACATGGATGCTGATTTATATGGGT
ATAAATGGGCTCGCGATAATGTCGGGCAATCAGGTGCGACAATCTATCGATTGTATGGGAAGCCCGATGC
GCCAGAGTTGTTTCTGAAACATGGCAAAGGTAGCGTTGCCAATGATGTTACAGATGAGATGGTCAGACTA
AACTGGCTGACGGAATTTATGCCTCTTCCGACCATCAAGCATTTTATCCGTACTCCTGATGATGCATGGT
TACTCACCACTGCGATCCCCGGGAAAACAGCATTCCAGGTATTAGAAGAATATCCTGATTCAGGTGAAAA
TATTGTTGATGCGCTGGCAGTGTTCCTGCGCCGGTTGCATTCGATTCCTGTTTGTAATTGTCCTTTTAAC
AGCGATCGCGTATTTCGCCTCGCTCAGGCGCAATCACGAATGAATAACGGTTTGGTTGATGCGAGTGATT
TTGATGACGAGCGTAATGGCTGGCCTGTTGAACAAGTCTGGAAAGAAATGCATAAGCTTTTGCCATTCTC
ACCGGATTCAGTCGTCACTCATGGTGATTTCTCACTTGATAACCTTATTTTTGACGAGGGGAAATTAATA
GGTTGTATTGATGTTGGACGAGTCGGAATCGCAGACCGATACCAGGATCTTGCCATCCTATGGAACTGCC
TCGGTGAGTTTTCTCCTTCATTACAGAAACGGCTTTTTCAAAAATATGGTATTGATAATCCTGATATGAA
TAAATTGCAGTTTCATTTGATGCTCGATGAGTTTTTCTAATCAGAATTGGTTAATTGGTTGTAACACGCG
GCCGCATCAAGTTATCCGTGGCATACTTTGAATGGAAACTGAATTAACTGCTGTGATACAGAACAAAAAT
AAAGAGGATGGCAGGGAGAGGAAATGATAAAATAAGTTACGCCACTTAAGCAAAAATGATAGATGAAGGG
CCCAATTAAAGATCACTTTTTTCTTAGCGAAGTATGCGGGAGAATGCTTGATTGACTCTCGTAAAGGCTC
TCGAAAAAAATAGGCGCGTTTAGTAACAAAGAACATGGTAGTACAATTGATTAATACTTTTTTTTTCTGT
TTTAGCAGTGGAGCTCTTAGCGAAGGAGCGATGTGCTGTGGGACTTCTCAACCCCCTTCATTCTGTAATT
TGCCTAATTCATATTATGAGGATTTGTCGTCCTAAAATTTGGAAGTAGCATATTTCTTCTTCACTCAAGA
AGAAATACCCCTCCAGATATTAGCTTTATTCTGGTGGCCTGTCACTGTCACATATATTATTCAATGATTA
TTGGTTTTCTAGTTCCATTCGCACGATAAACTAACTCAGGTCCGTGTCGACTCATGTCTTCATCGGAAGA
CATTGTACATGCTGCAGGCT
